Addgene plasmid #137183: Cbh_v5 AAV-saCBE C-terminal
Purpose: AAV genome: expresses the C-terminal of S. aureus v5 AAV-CBE from the Cbh promoter, and U6-sgRNA
Depositing lab: David Liu. Depositing organization: Broad Institute. Publication: Cytosine and adenine base editing of the brain, liver, retina, heart and skeletal muscle of mice via adeno-associated viruses. Levy JM, Yeh WH, Pendse N, Davis JR, Hennessey E, Butcher R, Koblan LW, Comander J, Liu Q, Liu DR. Nat Biomed Eng. 2020 Jan;4(1):97-110. doi: 10.1038/s41551-019-0501-5. Epub 2020 Jan 14. PubMed 31937940.
Backbone
  Vector backbone: px601
  Vector type: AAV
Growth in bacteria
  Bacterial resistance: Ampicillin, 100 μg/mL
  Growth temperature: 37°C
  Growth strain: NEB Stable
  Copy number: High Copy
Gene/Insert
  Gene/Insert name: v5 AAV-saCBE C-terminal (alt name: JL843)
  gRNA/shRNA sequence: BsmBI dummy protospacer
  Species: Synthetic
  Promoter: Cbh
  Cloning method: Gibson Cloning
Terms and licenses: Academic/Nonprofit Terms; Industry Terms: Not Available to Industry
Depositor comments: SaCas9 split between Lys534/Cys535; clone in protospacer by cutting with BsmBI/Esp3I and ligating annealed oligos as described in methods.. Inserts were Gibson-cloned into BshTI/BglII-restricted backbones to avoid ITR PCR.
How to cite: Cbh_v5 AAV-saCBE C-terminal was a gift from David Liu (Addgene plasmid # 137183 ; http://n2t.net/addgene:137183 ; RRID:Addgene_137183)
