[The description below was written by a language model from this plasmid's Addgene catalogue record and the feature table of its GenBank file.]
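Description:
Cbh_v5 AAV-saCBE C-terminal is a 6.8 kb AAV transfer plasmid built on the px601 backbone. It carries one half of a split Staphylococcus aureus Cas9 cytosine base editor for delivery by adeno-associated virus. The bacterial portion contains a high-copy ColE1/pUC-type origin, an ampicillin resistance gene (bla) with its own promoter, an f1 phage origin, and residual lac promoter/operator and M13 primer sites. Two AAV2 inverted terminal repeats flank the payload and define the segment that is replicated and packaged into AAV particles when rep, cap and helper functions are supplied in trans.

Between the ITRs, the Cbh promoter (a shortened CMV enhancer, the chicken beta-actin promoter and a hybrid CBA/MVM intron) drives the C-terminal portion of the editor. The annotated elements of this open reading frame are an N-terminal SV40 nuclear localization signal, a uracil-DNA glycosylase inhibitor (UGI) domain near the C-terminus, which prevents excision of the uracil editing intermediate, and a second SV40 NLS. The long stretch between the first NLS and UGI is unannotated, but it presumably encodes the SaCas9 fragment beginning at Cys535, since the depositor states that SaCas9 is split between Lys534 and Cys535. The mechanism that rejoins the two halves is not stated in the record. A WPRE primer site suggests a WPRE-derived post-transcriptional element ahead of the bGH polyadenylation signal. A human U6 promoter in the opposite orientation drives an sgRNA cassette holding a BsmBI dummy protospacer, which is replaced by annealed oligos to set the target. The construct is meant to be co-delivered with its matching N-terminal AAV for in vivo cytosine base editing in mouse tissues.
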