LOCUS       Exported 6841 bp ds-DNA circular SYN 12-MAY-2021
DEFINITION  AAV genome: expresses the C-terminal of S. aureus v5 AAV-CBE from
            the Cbh promoter, and U6-sgRNA.
ACCESSION   .
VERSION     .
KEYWORDS    Cbh_v5 AAV-saCBE C-terminal
SOURCE      synthetic DNA construct
  ORGANISM  synthetic DNA construct
REFERENCE   1 (bases 1 to 6841)
  AUTHORS   Levy JM, Yeh WH, Pendse N, Davis JR, Hennessey E, Butcher R, Koblan
            LW, Comander J, Liu Q, Liu DR
  TITLE     Cytosine and adenine base editing of the brain, liver, retina, heart
            and skeletal muscle of mice via adeno-associated viruses.
  JOURNAL   Nat Biomed Eng. 2020 Jan;4(1):97-110. doi:
            10.1038/s41551-019-0501-5. Epub 2020 Jan 14.
  PUBMED    31937940
REFERENCE   2 (bases 1 to 6841)
  AUTHORS   .
  TITLE     Direct Submission
  JOURNAL   Exported May 12, 2021 from SnapGene Server 1.1.58
            http://www.snapgene.com
FEATURES             Location/Qualifiers
     source          1..6841
                     /organism="synthetic DNA construct"
                     /mol_type="other DNA"
     primer_bind     complement(125..142)
                     /label=M13 Forward
                     /note="In lacZ gene. Also called M13-F20 or M13 (-21)
                     Forward"
     primer_bind     complement(125..141)
                     /label=M13 fwd
                     /note="common sequencing primer, one of multiple similar
                     variants"
     primer_bind     complement(134..156)
                     /label=M13/pUC Forward
                     /note="In lacZ gene"
     rep_origin      283..738
                     /direction=RIGHT
                     /label=f1 ori
                     /note="f1 bacteriophage origin of replication; arrow
                     indicates direction of (+) strand synthesis"
     primer_bind     complement(370..389)
                     /label=F1ori-R
                     /note="F1 origin, reverse primer"
     primer_bind     580..601
                     /label=F1ori-F
                     /note="F1 origin, forward primer"
     promoter        764..868
                     /gene="bla"
                     /label=AmpR promoter
     CDS             869..1729
                     /codon_start=1
                     /gene="bla"
                     /product="beta-lactamase"
                     /label=AmpR
                     /note="confers resistance to ampicillin, carbenicillin, and
                     related antibiotics"
                     /translation="MSIQHFRVALIPFFAAFCLPVFAHPETLVKVKDAEDQLGARVGYI
                     ELDLNSGKILESFRPEERFPMMSTFKVLLCGAVLSRIDAGQEQLGRRIHYSQNDLVEYS
                     PVTEKHLTDGMTVRELCSAAITMSDNTAANLLLTTIGGPKELTAFLHNMGDHVTRLDRW
                     EPELNEAIPNDERDTTMPVAMATTLRKLLTGELLTLASRQQLIDWMEADKVAGPLLRSA
                     LPAGWFIADKSGAGERGSRGIIAALGPDGKPSRIVVIYTTGSQATMDERNRQIAEIGAS
                     LIKHW"
     primer_bind     complement(1087..1106)
                     /label=Amp-R
                     /note="Ampicillin resistance gene, reverse primer"
     rep_origin      1900..2488
                     /direction=RIGHT
                     /label=ori
                     /note="high-copy-number ColE1/pMB1/pBR322/pUC origin of
                     replication"
     primer_bind     2389..2408
                     /label=pBR322ori-F
                     /note="pBR322 origin, forward primer"
     primer_bind     2642..2659
                     /label=L4440
                     /note="L4440 vector, forward primer"
     protein_bind    2776..2797
                     /label=CAP binding site
                     /bound_moiety="E. coli catabolite activator protein"
                     /note="CAP binding activates transcription in the presence
                     of cAMP."
     promoter        2812..2842
                     /label=lac promoter
                     /note="promoter for the E. coli lac operon"
     protein_bind    2850..2866
                     /label=lac operator
                     /bound_moiety="lac repressor encoded by lacI"
                     /note="The lac repressor binds to the lac operator to
                     inhibit transcription in E. coli. This inhibition can be
                     relieved by adding lactose or
                     isopropyl-beta-D-thiogalactopyranoside (IPTG)."
     primer_bind     2855..2877
                     /label=M13/pUC Reverse
                     /note="In lacZ gene"
     primer_bind     2874..2890
                     /label=M13 rev
                     /note="common sequencing primer, one of multiple similar
                     variants"
     primer_bind     2874..2890
                     /label=M13 Reverse
                     /note="In lacZ gene. Also called M13-rev"
     repeat_region   2917..3046
                     /label=AAV2 ITR
     enhancer        3069..3354
                     /label=CMV enhancer
                     /note="human cytomegalovirus immediate early enhancer;
                     contains an 18-bp deletion relative to the standard CMV
                     enhancer"
     promoter        3356..3633
                     /label=chicken beta-actin promoter
     intron          3634..3861
                     /label=hybrid intron
                     /note="hybrid between chicken beta-actin (CBA) and minute
                     virus of mice (MMV) introns (Gray et al., 2011)"
     CDS             3915..3935
                     /codon_start=1
                     /product="nuclear localization signal of SV40 (simian virus
                     40) large T antigen"
                     /label=SV40 NLS
                     /translation="PKKKRKV"
     CDS             5631..5879
                     /codon_start=1
                     /product="uracil-DNA glycosylase inhibitor from a Bacillus
                     subtilis bacteriophage (Mol et al., 1995)"
                     /label=UGI
                     /translation="TNLSDIIEKETGKQLVIQESILMLPEEVEEVIGNKPESDILVHTA
                     YDESTDENVMLLTSDAPEYKPWALVIQDSNGENKIKML"
     CDS             5922..5942
                     /codon_start=1
                     /product="nuclear localization signal of SV40 (simian virus
                     40) large T antigen"
                     /label=SV40 NLS
                     /translation="PKKKRKV"
     primer_bind     complement(6007..6027)
                     /label=WPRE-R
                     /note="WPRE, reverse primer"
     polyA_signal    6203..6427
                     /label=bGH poly(A) signal
                     /note="bovine growth hormone polyadenylation signal"
     promoter        complement(6554..6794)
                     /label=U6 promoter
                     /note="RNA polymerase III promoter for human U6 snRNA"
     primer_bind     complement(6604..6623)
                     /label=LKO.1 5'
                     /note="Human U6 promoter, forward primer"
     primer_bind     complement(6774..6794)
                     /label=hU6-F
                     /note="Human U6 promoter, forward primer"
     repeat_region   6818..106
                     /label=AAV2 ITR
ORIGIN
        1 ccactccctc tctgcgcgct cgctcgctca ctgaggccgg gcgaccaaag gtcgcccgac
       61 gcccgggctt tgcccgggcg gcctcagtga gcgagcgagc gcgcagcctt aattaaccta
      121 attcactggc cgtcgtttta caacgtcgtg actgggaaaa ccctggcgtt acccaactta
      181 atcgccttgc agcacatccc cctttcgcca gctggcgtaa tagcgaagag gcccgcaccg
      241 atcgcccttc ccaacagttg cgcagcctga atggcgaatg ggnnnnnnnn nnnnnnnnnn
      301 nnnnnnnnnn nnnnnnnnnn nnnnnnnnnn nnnnnnnnnn nnnnnnnnnn nnnnnnnnnn
      361 nnnnnnnnnn nnnnnnnnnn nnnnnnnnnn nnnnnnnnnn nnnnnncnnn nnnnnnnnnn
      421 nnnnnnnnnn nnnnnnnnnn nnnnnnnnnn nnnnnnnnnn nnnnnnnnnn nnnnnnnnnn
      481 nnnnnnnnnn nnnnnnnnan nnnnnnnnnn nnnnnnnnnn nnnnnnnnnn nnnnnnnnnn
      541 nnnnnnnncc tttgacgttg gagtccacgt tctttaatag tggactcttg ttccaaactg
      601 gaacaacact caaccctatc tcggtctatt cttttgattt ataagggatt ttgccgattt
      661 cggcctattg gttaaaaaat gagctgattt aacaaaaatt taacgcgaat tttaacaaaa
      721 tattaacgct tacaatttag gtggcacttt tcggggaaat gtgcgcggaa cccctatttg
      781 tttatttttc taaatacatt caaatatgta tccgctcatg agacaataac cctgataaat
      841 gcttcaataa tattgaaaaa ggaagagtat gagtattcaa catttccgtg tcgcccttat
      901 tccctttttt gcggcatttt gccttcctgt ttttgctcac ccagaaacgc tggtgaaagt
      961 aaaagatgct gaagatcagt tgggtgcacg agtgggttac atcgaactgg atctcaacag
     1021 cggtaagatc cttgagagtt ttcgccccga agaacgtttt ccaatgatga gcacttttaa
     1081 agttctgcta tgtggcgcgg tattatcccg tattgacgcc gggcaagagc aactcggtcg
     1141 ccgcatacac tattctcaga atgacttggt tgagtactca ccagtcacag aaaagcatct
     1201 tacggatggc atgacagtaa gagaattatg cagtgctgcc ataaccatga gtgataacac
     1261 tgcggccaac ttacttctga caacgatcgg aggaccgaag gagctaaccg cttttttgca
     1321 caacatgggg gatcatgtaa ctcgccttga tcgttgggaa ccggagctga atgaagccat
     1381 accaaacgac gagcgtgaca ccacgatgcc tgtagcaatg gcaacaacgt tgcgcaaact
     1441 attaactggc gaactactta ctctagcttc ccggcaacaa ttaatagact ggatggaggc
     1501 ggataaagtt gcaggaccac ttctgcgctc ggcccttccg gctggctggt ttattgctga
     1561 taaatctgga gccggtgagc gtgggtctcg cggtatcatt gcagcactgg ggccagatgg
     1621 taagccctcc cgtatcgtag ttatctacac gacggggagt caggcaacta tggatgaacg
     1681 aaatagacag atcgctgaga taggtgcctc actgattaag cattggtaac tgtcagacca
     1741 agtttactca tatatacttt agattgattt aaaacttcat ttttaattta aaaggatcta
     1801 ggtgaagatc ctttttgata atctcatgac caaaatccct taacgtgagt tttcgttcca
     1861 ctgagcgtca gaccccgtag aaaagatcaa aggatcttct tgagatcctt tttttctgcg
     1921 cgtaatctgc tgcttgcaaa caaaaaaacc accgctacca gcggtggttt gtttgccgga
     1981 tcaagagcta ccaactcttt ttccgaaggt aactggcttc agcagagcgc agataccaaa
     2041 tactgttctt ctagtgtagc cgtagttagg ccaccacttc aagaactctg tagcaccgcc
     2101 tacatacctc gctctgctaa tcctgttacc agtggctgct gccagtggcg ataagtcgtg
     2161 tcttaccggg ttggactcaa gacgatagtt accggataag gcgcagcggt cgggctgaac
     2221 ggggggttcg tgcacacagc ccagcttgga gcgaacgacc tacaccgaac tgagatacct
     2281 acagcgtgag ctatgagaaa gcgccacgct tcccgaaggg agaaaggcgg acaggtatcc
     2341 ggtaagcggc agggtcggaa caggagagcg cacgagggag cttccagggg gaaacgcctg
     2401 gtatctttat agtcctgtcg ggtttcgcca cctctgactt gagcgtcgat ttttgtgatg
     2461 ctcgtcaggg gggcggagcc tatggaaaaa cgccagcaac gcggcctttt tacggttcct
     2521 ggccttttgc tggccttttg ctcacatgtt ctttcctgcg ttatcccctg attctgtgga
     2581 taaccgtatt accgcctttg agtgagctga taccgctcgc cgcagccgaa cgaccgagcg
     2641 cagcgagtca gtgagcgagg aagcggaaga gcgcccaata cgcaaaccgc ctctccccgc
     2701 gcgttggccg attcattaat gcagctggca cgacaggttt cccgactgga aagcgggcag
     2761 tgagcgcaac gcaattaatg tgagttagct cactcattag gcaccccagg ctttacactt
     2821 tatgcttccg gctcgtatgt tgtgtggaat tgtgagcgga taacaatttc acacaggaaa
     2881 cagctatgac catgattacg ccagatttaa ttaaggctgc gcgctcgctc gctcactgag
     2941 gccgcccggg caaagcccgg gcgtcgggcg acctttggtc gcccggcctc agtgagcgag
     3001 cgagcgcgca gagagggagt ggccaactcc atcactaggg gttcctgcgg cctctagatc
     3061 agggtacccg ttacataact tacggtaaat ggcccgcctg gctgaccgcc caacgacccc
     3121 cgcccattga cgtcaatagt aacgccaata gggactttcc attgacgtca atgggtggag
     3181 tatttacggt aaactgccca cttggcagta catcaagtgt atcatatgcc aagtacgccc
     3241 cctattgacg tcaatgacgg taaatggccc gcctggcatt gtgcccagta catgacctta
     3301 tgggactttc ctacttggca gtacatctac gtattagtca tcgctattac catggtcgag
     3361 gtgagcccca cgttctgctt cactctcccc atctcccccc cctccccacc cccaattttg
     3421 tatttattta ttttttaatt attttgtgca gcgatggggg cggggggggg gggggggcgc
     3481 gcgccaggcg gggcggggcg gggcgagggg cggggcgggg cgaggcggag aggtgcggcg
     3541 gcagccaatc agagcggcgc gctccgaaag tttcctttta tggcgaggcg gcggcggcgg
     3601 cggccctata aaaagcgaag cgcgcggcgg gcgggagtcg ctgcgcgctg ccttcgcccc
     3661 gtgccccgct ccgccgccgc ctcgcgccgc ccgccccggc tctgactgac cgcgttactc
     3721 ccacaggtga gcgggcggga cggcccttct cctccgggct gtaattagct gagcaagagg
     3781 taagggttta agggatggtt ggttggtggg gtattaatgt ttaattacct ggagcacctg
     3841 cctgaaatca ctttttttca ggttggaccg gtgccaccat gaaacggaca gccgacggaa
     3901 gcgagttcga gtcaccaaag aagaagcgga aagtcatcaa gattgctaca cggaaatacc
     3961 tgggaaagca gaacgtgtac gacatcggcg tggagcggga tcacaacttc gccctgaaga
     4021 atggctttat cgccagcaat tgtctgtatt ctctggaggc catccctctg gaggacctgc
     4081 tgaacaatcc attcaactac gaggtggatc acatcatccc ccggagcgtg agcttcgaca
     4141 attcttttaa caataaggtg ctggtgaagc aggaggagaa cagcaagaag ggcaatagga
     4201 cccctttcca gtacctgtct agctccgatt ctaagatcag ctacgagaca ttcaagaagc
     4261 acatcctgaa tctggccaag ggcaagggcc gcatcagcaa gaccaagaag gagtacctgc
     4321 tggaggagcg ggacatcaac agattctccg tgcagaagga cttcatcaac cggaatctgg
     4381 tggacaccag atacgccaca cgcggcctga tgaatctgct gcggtcttat ttcagagtga
     4441 acaatctgga tgtgaaggtg aagagcatca acggcggctt cacctccttt ctgcggagaa
     4501 agtggaagtt taagaaggag cgcaacaagg gctataagca ccacgccgag gatgccctga
     4561 tcatcgccaa tgccgacttc atctttaagg agtggaagaa gctggacaag gccaagaaag
     4621 tgatggagaa ccagatgttc gaggagaagc aggccgagag catgcccgag atcgagacag
     4681 agcaggagta caaggagatt ttcatcacac ctcaccagat caagcacatc aaggacttca
     4741 aggactacaa gtattctcac agggtggata agaagcccaa ccgcgagctg atcaatgaca
     4801 ccctgtatag cacacggaag gacgataagg gcaataccct gatcgtgaac aatctgaacg
     4861 gcctgtacga caaggataat gacaagctga agaagctgat caacaagtct cccgagaagc
     4921 tgctgatgta ccaccacgat cctcagacat atcagaagct gaagctgatc atggagcagt
     4981 acggcgacga gaagaaccca ctgtataagt actatgagga gacaggcaac tacctgacaa
     5041 agtatagcaa gaaggataat ggccccgtga tcaagaagat caagtactat ggcaacaagc
     5101 tgaatgccca cctggacatc accgacgatt accctaactc tcgcaataag gtggtgaagc
     5161 tgagcctgaa gccataccgg ttcgacgtgt acctggacaa cggcgtgtat aagtttgtga
     5221 cagtgaagaa tctggatgtg atcaagaagg agaactacta tgaggtgaac agcaagtgct
     5281 acgaggaggc caagaagctg aagaagatca gcaaccaggc cgagttcatc gcctcttttt
     5341 acaacaatga cctgatcaag atcaatggcg agctgtatag agtgatcggc gtgaacaatg
     5401 atctgctgaa cagaatcgaa gtgaatatga tcgacatcac ctacagggag tatctggaga
     5461 acatgaatga taagaggccc cctcgcatca tcaagaccat cgcctctaag acacagagca
     5521 tcaagaagta cagcacagac atcctgggga acctgtatga agtcaagagc aagaaacatc
     5581 ctcagattat caagaaaggc agcggcggga gcggcgggag cggggggagc actaatctga
     5641 gcgacatcat tgagaaggag actgggaaac agctggtcat tcaggagtcc atcctgatgc
     5701 tgcctgagga ggtggaggaa gtgatcggca acaagccaga gtctgacatc ctggtgcaca
     5761 ccgcctacga cgagtccaca gatgagaatg tgatgctgct gacctctgac gcccccgagt
     5821 ataagccttg ggccctggtc atccaggatt ctaacggcga gaataagatc aagatgctga
     5881 gcggaggatc caaaagaacc gccgacggca gcgaattcga gcccaagaag aagaggaaag
     5941 tctaagatct gataatcaac ctctggatta caaaatttgt gaaagattga ctggtattct
     6001 taactatgtt gctcctttta cgctatgtgg atacgctgct ttaatgcctt tgtatcatgc
     6061 tattgcttcc cgtatggctt tcattttctc ctccttgtat aaatcctggt tagttcttgc
     6121 cacggcggaa ctcatcgccg cctgccttgc ccgctgctgg acaggggctc ggctgttggg
     6181 cactgacaat tccgtggtgc gactgtgcct tctagttgcc agccatctgt tgtttgcccc
     6241 tcccccgtgc cttccttgac cctggaaggt gccactccca ctgtcctttc ctaataaaat
     6301 gaggaaattg catcgcattg tctgagtagg tgtcattcta ttctgggggg tggggtgggg
     6361 caggacagca agggggagga ttgggaagac aatagcaggc atgctgggga tgcggtgggc
     6421 tctatggctc gagaaaaaaa tctcgccaac aagttgacga gataaacacg gcattttgcc
     6481 ttgttttagt agattctgta attttcatta cagagtacta aaaccgagac gcattaatcg
     6541 tctcgggtgt ttcgtccttt ccacaagata tataaagcca agaaatcgaa atactttcaa
     6601 gttacggtaa gcatatgata gtccatttta aaacataatt ttaaaactgc aaactaccca
     6661 agaaattatt actttctacg tcacgtattt tgtactaata tctttgtgtt tacagtcaaa
     6721 ttaattctaa ttatctctct aacagccttg tatcgtatat gcaaatatga aggaatcatg
     6781 ggaaataggc cctcttcctg cccgaccttg cggccgcagg aacccctagt gatggagttg
     6841 g
//
